>Addgene plasmid #57913 | mKOet-C-Src-7 | depositor partial sequence | sequence record 89062 | insert sequence
GACGTCAGATCCGCTAGCGCTACCGGACTCAGATCTCGAGCTCAAGCTTCGAATTCATGGGGAGCAGCAA
GAGCAAGCCCAAGGACCCCAGCCAGCGCCGGCGCAGCCTGGAGCCACCCGACAGCACCCACCACGGGGGA
TTCCCAGCCTCGCAGACCCCCAACAAGACAGCAGCCCCCGACACGCACCGCACCCCCAGCCGCTCCTTTG
GGACCGTGGCCACCGAGCCCAAGCTCTTCGGGGGCTTCAACACTTCTGACACCGTCACGTCGCCGCAGCG
TGCCGGGGCACTGGCTGGCGGCGTCACCACTTTCGTGGCTCTCTATGACTACGAGTCCCGGACTGAAACG
GACTTGTCCTTCAAGAAAGGAGAACGCCTGCAGATTGTCAACAACACGGAAGGTGACTGGTGGCTGGCTC
ATTCCCTCACTACAGGACAGACGGGCTACATCCCCAGTAACTATGTCGCGCCCTCAGACTCCATCCAGGC
TGAAGAGTGGTACTTTGGGAAGATCACTCGTCGGGAGTCCGAGCGGCTGCTGCTCAACCCCGAAAACCCC
CGGGGAACCTTCTTGGTCCGGGAGAGCGAGACGACAAAAGGTGCCTATTGCCTCTCCGTTTCTGACTTTG
ACAACGCCAAGGGGCTCAATGTGAAGCACTACAAGATCCGCAAGCTGGACAGCGGCGGCTTCTACATCAC
CTCACGCACACAGTTCAGCAGCCTGCAGCAGCTGGTGGCCTACTACTCCAAACATGCTGATGGCTTGTGC
CACCGCCTGACCAACGTCTGCCCCACGTCCAAGCCCCAGACCCAGGGACTCGCCAAGGACGCGTGGGAAA
TCCCCCGGGAGTCGCTGCGGCTGGAGGTGAAGCTGGGGCAGGGCTGCTTTGGAGAGGTCTGGATGGGGAC
CTGGAACGGCACCACCAGAGTGGCCATAAAGACTCTGAAGCCCGGCACCATGTCCCCGGAGGCCTTCCTG
CAGGAAGCCCAAGTGATGAAGAAGCTCCGGCATGAGAAGCTGGTTCAGCTGTACGCAGTGGTGTCGGAAG
AGCCCATCTACATCGTCACTGAGTACATGAGCAAGGGGAGCCTCCTGGATTTCCTGAAGGGAGAGATGGG
CAAGTACCTGCGGCTGCCACAGCTCGTCGATATGGCTGCTCAGATTGCATCCGGCATGGCCTATGTGGAG
AGGATGAACTACGTGCACCGAGACCTGCGGGCGGCCAACATCCTGGTGGGGGAGAACCTGGTGTGCAAGG
TGGCTGACTTTGGGCTGGCACGCCTCATCGAGGACAACGAGTACACAGCACGGCAAGGTGCCAAGTTCCC
CATCAAGTGGACAGCCCCCGAGGCAGCCCTCTATGGCCGGTTCACCATCAAGTCGGATGTCTGGTCCTTC
GGCATCCTGCTGACTGAGCTGACCACCAAGGGCCGGGTGCCATACCCAGGGATGGTCAACAGGGAGGTGC
TGGACCAGGTGGAGAGGGGCTACCGCATGCCCTGCCCGCCCGAGTGCCCCGAGTCGCTGCATGACCTCAT
GTGCCAGTGCTGGCGGAAGGACCCTGAGGAGCGGCCCACTTTTGAGTACCTGCAGGCCTTCCTGGAGGAC
TACTTCACCTCGACAGAGCCCCAGTACCAGCCTGGAGAGAACCTACGGGATCCACCGGTCGCCACCATGG
TGAGCAAGGGCGAGGAGAATAACATGGCCGTGATTAAACCAGAGATGAAGATGAGGTACTACATGGACGG
CTCCGTCAATGGGCATGAGTTCACAATTGAAGGTGAAGGCACAGGCAGACCTTACGAGGGACATCAAGAG
ATGACACTACGCGTCACAATGGCCAAGGGCGGGCCAATGCCTTTCGCGTTTGACTTAGTGTCACACGTGT
TCTGTTACGGCCACAGACCTTTTACTAAATATCCAGAAGAGATACCAGACTATTTCAAACAAGCATTTCC
TGAAGGCCTGTCATGGGAAAGGTCGTTGGAGTTCGAAGATGGTGGGTCCGCTTCAGTCAGTGCGCATATA
AGCCTTAGAGGAAACACCTTCTACCACAAATCCAAATTTACTGGGGTTAACTTTCCTGCCGATGGTCCTA
TCATGCAAAACCAAAGTGTTGATTGGGAGCCATCAACCGAGAAAATTACTGCCAGCGACGGAGTTCTGAA
GGGTGATGTTACGATGTACCTAAAACTTGAAGGAGGCGGCAATCACAAATGCCAATTCAAGACTACTTAC
AAGGCGGCAAAAAAGATTCTTAAAATGCCAGGAAGCCATTACATCAGCCATCGCCTCGTCAGGAAAACCG
AAGGCAACATTACTGAGCTGGTAGAAGATGCAGTAGCTCATTCCGGCGGCATGGACGAGCTGTACAAGTA
AGCGGCCGCGACTCTAGATCATAATCAGCCATAC
