[The description below was written by a language model from this plasmid's Addgene catalogue record.]
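Description:
mKOet-C-Src-7 is a mammalian expression plasmid that produces chicken (Gallus gallus) c-Src fused to the orange fluorescent protein mKOet, a monomeric Kusabira Orange-type variant with recorded excitation and emission maxima of 548 nm and 561 nm. It is built on an mKOet fluorescent-protein backbone of about 4.75 kb (excluding the insert). The plasmid is maintained at high copy in E. coli under kanamycin selection, and it carries a neomycin resistance marker so that transfected mammalian cells can be selected with G418 for stable lines. The record does not include a feature table, so the origin of replication, the promoter driving the resistance marker and other backbone details are not stated. The use of an SV40 polyA reverse sequencing primer suggests the expression cassette ends in an SV40 polyadenylation signal.

Expression of the fusion is driven by the CMV promoter, which gives strong constitutive transcription in most mammalian cell types. The record lists mKOet as the tag but does not explicitly state which end of c-Src it is fused to. The "7" in the name may denote a linker length, as in related naming schemes, but this is not confirmed in the record, nor is the cloning method. c-Src is a non-receptor tyrosine kinase that associates with membranes. Accordingly, the stated purpose of the construct is as a localization marker for membranes and vesicles. It is typically used for live-cell or fixed-cell fluorescence imaging of Src distribution, and its orange emission allows it to be combined with green or far-red probes in multicolour experiments.
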