Addgene plasmid #57913: mKOet-C-Src-7
Purpose: Localization: Membrane/Vesicles, Excitation: 548, Emission: 561
Depositing lab: Michael Davidson. Depositing organization: Florida State University, Tallahassee.
Backbone
  Vector backbone: mKOet
  Backbone size w/o insert (bp): 4750
  Vector type: Mammalian Expression
  Selectable markers: Neomycin (select with G418)
Growth in bacteria
  Bacterial resistance: Kanamycin, 50 μg/mL
  Growth temperature: 37°C
  Growth strain: DH5alpha
  Copy number: High Copy
Gene/Insert
  Gene/Insert name: C-Src (alt name: XM_001232484.1)
  Species: G. gallus (chicken)
  Promoter: CMV
  Tag / fusion protein: mKOet
  Cloning method: Unknown
  Sequencing primers: 5′ CMV-F; 3′ SV40pA-R
Terms and licenses: Academic/Nonprofit Terms; Industry Terms: Not Available to Industry
Depositor comments: . Excitation = 548; Emission = 561
How to cite: mKOet-C-Src-7 was a gift from Michael Davidson (Addgene plasmid # 57913 ; http://n2t.net/addgene:57913 ; RRID:Addgene_57913)
